>Addgene plasmid #18206 | T4 Lysozyme I3F | addgene partial sequence | sequence record 23993 | 3primeUP
CGAAAAGCCCGCTCATTAGGCGGGCTCAGATCTGCTCATGTTTGACAGCTTATCATCGATAAGCTTCGGC
AATAAATTCTTGATATGTTTTCATATGTTTCCTTTAAATATTTTAATTAGTAATTGTCTATTCAAGTAAT
TGTGAATATACTATCACAATTCCAAGAGAAAGTAAACAGCTTTATAGATTTTTATACGCGTCCCAAGTGC
CAGTTCTAAACGTTGTAATGACTCGTTTTGCGCGATTAGGTGTTTGATTATACCATCTACTTTTAGCTAA
GTTAACTGCTGCTTCATCCCAGCGTTTTTGTTGAAGCATACGTAAAGAGTTAGTAAATCCTGCCACACCG
GTTTCTCCCATTTGGAAAACCATATTAATCAATGCACAGCGACGAACCGCATCAAGAGAATCATAAACCG
GTTTTAATTTAGCATTTCTCAGAATTCCGCGAACAGCAGCATCAACATCCTGATTAAAGAGTTTTTCAGC
CTCATCTTTTGTAATTACACCATTGCAATTACGCCCAATAGCTTTATCTAATTCAGATTTAGCAGCATTA
AGTGATGGACTTTTTGTAAGCAAATGACCGATGCCAATAGTGTAATAGCCTTCTGTGTCTTTATAGATTT
TAAGTCTAAGACCTTCATCTATACGTAACATTTCAAAAAAATTCATAATACCTCCTAAGCATCGATGGAT
CCTGTTTCCTGTGTGAAATTGTTATCCGCTCACAATTCCACACATTATACGAGCCGATGATTAATGTCAC
AGGGGGATGGGGAGTAGCCNCCNANNGGAATCCGTATCAGGGCATAGCTGTTCCTGGTGAATGTACCGCT
CCATCNCCA
