[The description below was written by a language model from this plasmid's Addgene catalogue record.]
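Description:
T4 Lysozyme I3F is a bacterial expression plasmid built on the pHS1403 backbone (about 5 kb without insert) that carries the bacteriophage T4 lysozyme gene, the product of phage gene e, with a single amino-acid substitution replacing isoleucine at position 3 with phenylalanine. The plasmid is maintained in E. coli as a high-copy construct and is selected with ampicillin. The record does not name the origin of replication, and it does not state which promoter drives expression of the insert or whether any affinity or epitope tags are present; no feature table is available to fill in these details.

The insert is roughly 600 bp and was cloned by restriction digestion between a BamHI site on the 5′ side and a HindIII site on the 3′ side, both of which remain intact. According to the depositor's notes, the BamHI site lies 27 bp from the start codon and the HindIII site 115 bp from the stop codon, so the fragment includes short flanking untranslated sequence around the coding region and can be excised or exchanged as a cassette.

T4 lysozyme is a small enzyme that degrades the bacterial cell wall and has long served as a model protein for studying folding, stability and structure. A point mutant of this kind would typically be used to produce the variant protein in bacteria and compare it with the wild type, for instance to assess how substituting a bulkier aromatic side chain for isoleucine at residue 3 affects the protein, although the record itself does not spell out an intended application.
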