Addgene plasmid #18206: T4 Lysozyme I3F
Depositing lab: Brian Matthews. Depositing organization: University of Oregon.
Backbone
  Vector backbone: pHS1403
  Backbone size w/o insert (bp): 5000
  Vector type: Bacterial Expression
Growth in bacteria
  Bacterial resistance: Ampicillin, 100 μg/mL
  Growth temperature: 37°C
  Growth strain: DH5alpha
  Copy number: High Copy
Gene/Insert
  Gene/Insert name: T4 Lysozyme (alt name: 1013f)
  Species: Bacteriophage T4
  Insert size (bp): 600
  Mutation: I3F
  GenBank ID: NP_049736
  Entrez Gene: e (a.k.a. T4p123)
  Cloning method: Restriction Enzyme; 5′ cloning site BamHI (not destroyed); 3′ cloning site HindIII (not destroyed)
  Sequencing primers: 5′ na; 3′ GGCGTATCACGAGGCCC
Terms and licenses: Academic/Nonprofit Terms; Industry Terms: Not Available to Industry
Depositor comments: The BamHI site is 27 bp from the ATG and the HindIII site is 115 bp from the stop.
How to cite: T4 Lysozyme I3F was a gift from Brian Matthews (Addgene plasmid # 18206 ; http://n2t.net/addgene:18206 ; RRID:Addgene_18206)
